Addgene plasmid #244843: pEM8_2CTH10_Bac_Lbm6 (LbCas12a)-4NLS
Purpose: Bacterial expression of Lbm6-LbCas12a with 10xHis-MBP at N-temrinus and 4xSV40 NLS at C-temrinus
Depositing lab: Jennifer Doudna. Depositing organization: University of California, Berkeley. Publication: Directed evolution expands CRISPR-Cas12a genome-editing capacity. Ma E, Chen K, Shi H, Wasko KM, Esain-Garcia I, Trinidad MI, Zhou K, Ye J, Doudna JA. Nucleic Acids Res. 2025 Jul 8;53(13):gkaf649. doi: 10.1093/nar/gkaf649. PubMed 40671523.
Backbone
  Vector backbone: p2CT
  Vector type: Bacterial Expression, CRISPR
Growth in bacteria
  Bacterial resistance: Ampicillin, 100 μg/mL
  Growth temperature: 37°C
  Growth strain: DH5alpha
  Copy number: High Copy
Gene/Insert
  Gene/Insert name: Lbm6-Cas12a
  Species: Lachnospiraceae bacterium
  Mutation: D535G/S551F/D665N
  Promoter: T7
  Tag / fusion protein: 10xHis-MBP (N terminal on insert); 4xSV40 NLS (C terminal on insert)
  Cloning method: Gibson Cloning
Terms and licenses: Academic/Nonprofit Terms; Industry Terms: Not Available to Industry
How to cite: pEM8_2CTH10_Bac_Lbm6 (LbCas12a)-4NLS was a gift from Jennifer Doudna (Addgene plasmid # 244843 ; http://n2t.net/addgene:244843 ; RRID:Addgene_244843)
