[The description below was written by a language model from this plasmid's Addgene catalogue record and pLannotate feature annotations shown in this document.]
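Description:
pEM8_2CTH10_Bac_Lbm6 (LbCas12a)-4NLS is a 9.8 kb bacterial expression plasmid built on the p2CT backbone for producing recombinant Lbm6, an engineered variant of the Lachnospiraceae bacterium Cas12a nuclease carrying the substitutions D535G, S551F and D665N. The backbone is pBR322-derived. It has a ColE1/pMB1-type origin together with the bom mobility region and a rop gene, and the AmpR (β-lactamase) cassette provides ampicillin selection. The catalogue lists the plasmid as high copy, although rop normally acts to restrain copy number. Two fragments of the tetracycline resistance gene, one with its tet promoter, flank the expression cassette. This suggests the cassette interrupts that gene, so tetracycline resistance should not be expected.

Expression is driven by a T7 promoter followed by the phage T7 gene 10 ribosome binding site, so it requires a host that supplies T7 RNA polymerase, and it ends at a T7 terminator. The open reading frame begins with a 10xHis affinity tag fused to cytosolic maltose binding protein (lacking its signal sequence), which aids solubility and purification. A TEV protease recognition site follows, allowing the tag to be removed. The Cas12a coding sequence and the four C-terminal SV40 nuclear localization signals described in the catalogue were not annotated by the automated feature caller, but they presumably occupy the roughly 3.9 kb unannotated gap between the TEV site and the terminator region. The short "SET1" fragment just upstream of the terminator is probably a vector-derived remnant rather than a functional tag. The associated work concerns directed evolution of Cas12a to expand its genome-editing capacity. The purified NLS-bearing protein would suit biochemical assays or assembly into ribonucleoprotein complexes for delivery into eukaryotic cells, although the record itself states only bacterial expression as the purpose.
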