Features (pLannotate 1.2.2; 16 found; start..end, strand, type, name):
      1..589     +  rep_origin     ori: high-copy-number ColE1/pMB1/pBR322/pUC origin of replication
    775..914     -  misc_feature   bom: basis of mobility region from pBR322
   1016..1207    -  CDS            rop: Rop protein, which maintains plasmids at low copy number; rop
   1224..1604    +  CDS            YPB1_ECOLX: Protein predicted: Swiss-Prot protein existence level 4. From Escherichia coli.
   1846..2746    -  CDS            TcR (fragment): tetracycline efflux protein; tet; confers resistance to tetracycline
   2768..2786    +  promoter       T7 promoter: promoter for bacteriophage T7 RNA polymerase
   2875..2897    +  RBS            RBS: efficient ribosome binding site from bacteriophage T7 gene 10 (Olins and Rangwala, 1989)
   2917..2946    +  CDS            10xHis: 10xHis affinity tag
   2956..4056    +  CDS            MBP: maltose binding protein from E. coli; malE (mutated); This version of the gene does not encode a signal sequence, so MBP will remain in the cytosol.
   4111..4127    +  CDS            TEV site (fragment): tobacco etch virus (TEV) protease recognition and cleavage site
   8027..8076    +  CDS            SET1 (fragment): solubility-enhancement tag derived from T7 phage gene 10B
   8084..8131    +  terminator     T7 terminator: transcription terminator for bacteriophage T7 RNA polymerase
   8157..8449    -  CDS            TcR (fragment): tetracycline efflux protein; tet; confers resistance to tetracycline
   8497..8525    -  promoter       tet promoter: E. coli promoter for tetracycline efflux protein gene
   8638..8742    +  promoter       AmpR promoter: bla
   8743..9603    +  CDS            AmpR: β-lactamase; bla; confers resistance to ampicillin, carbenicillin, and related antibiotics
>Addgene plasmid #244843 | pEM8_2CTH10_Bac_Lbm6 (LbCas12a)-4NLS | addgene full sequence | sequence record 486061 | Addgene NGS Result
TTGAGATCCTTTTTTTCTGCGCGTAATCTGCTGCTTGCAAACAAAAAAACCACCGCTACCAGCGGTGGTT
TGTTTGCCGGATCAAGAGCTACCAACTCTTTTTCCGAAGGTAACTGGCTTCAGCAGAGCGCAGATACCAA
ATACTGTCCTTCTAGTGTAGCCGTAGTTAGGCCACCACTTCAAGAACTCTGTAGCACCGCCTACATACCT
CGCTCTGCTAATCCTGTTACCAGTGGCTGCTGCCAGTGGCGATAAGTCGTGTCTTACCGGGTTGGACTCA
AGACGATAGTTACCGGATAAGGCGCAGCGGTCGGGCTGAACGGGGGGTTCGTGCACACAGCCCAGCTTGG
AGCGAACGACCTACACCGAACTGAGATACCTACAGCGTGAGCTATGAGAAAGCGCCACGCTTCCCGAAGG
GAGAAAGGCGGACAGGTATCCGGTAAGCGGCAGGGTCGGAACAGGAGAGCGCACGAGGGAGCTTCCAGGG
GGAAACGCCTGGTATCTTTATAGTCCTGTCGGGTTTCGCCACCTCTGACTTGAGCGTCGATTTTTGTGAT
GCTCGTCAGGGGGGCGGAGCCTATGGAAAAACGCCAGCAACGCGGCCTTTTTACGGTTCCTGGCCTTTTG
CTGGCCTTTTGCTCACATGTTCTTTCCTGCGTTATCCCCTGATTCTGTGGATAACCGTATTACCGCCTTT
GAGTGAGCTGATACCGCTCGCCGCAGCCGAACGACCGAGCGCAGCGAGTCAGTGAGCGAGGAAGCGGAAG
AGCGCCTGATGCGGTATTTTCTCCTTACGCATCTGTGCGGTATTTCACACCGCAATGGTGCACTCTCAGT
ACAATCTGCTCTGATGCCGCATAGTTAAGCCAGTATACACTCCGCTATCGCTACGTGACTGGGTCATGGC
TGCGCCCCGACACCCGCCAACACCCGCTGACGCGCCCTGACGGGCTTGTCTGCTCCCGGCATCCGCTTAC
AGACAAGCTGTGACCGTCTCCGGGAGCTGCATGTGTCAGAGGTTTTCACCGTCATCACCGAAACGCGCGA
GGCAGCTGCGGTAAAGCTCATCAGCGTGGTCGTGAAGCGATTCACAGATGTCTGCCTGTTCATCCGCGTC
CAGCTCGTTGAGTTTCTCCAGAAGCGTTAATGTCTGGCTTCTGATAAAGCGGGCCATGTTAAGGGCGGTT
TTTTCCTGTTTGGTCACTGATGCCTCCGTGTAAGGGGGATTTCTGTTCATGGGGGTAATGATACCGATGA
AACGAGAGAGGATGCTCACGATACGGGTTACTGATGATGAACATGCCCGGTTACTGGAACGTTGTGAGGG
TAAACAACTGGCGGTATGGATGCGGCGGGACCAGAGAAAAATCACTCAGGGTCAATGCCAGCGCTTCGTT
AATACAGATGTAGGTGTTCCACAGGGTAGCCAGCAGCATCCTGCGATGCAGATCCGGAACATAATGGTGC
AGGGCGCTGACTTCCGCGTTTCCAGACTTTACGAAACACGGAAACCGAAGACCATTCATGTTGTTGCTCA
GGTCGCAGACGTTTTGCAGCAGCAGTCGCTTCACGTTCGCTCGCGTATCGGTGATTCATTCTGCTAACCA
GTAAGGCAACCCCGCCAGCCTAGCCGGGTCCTCAACGACAGGAGCACGATCATGCGCACCCGTGGCCAGG
ACCCAACGCTGCCCGAGATGCGCCGCGTGCGGCTGCTGGAGATGGCGGACGCGATGGATATGTTCTGCCA
AGGGTTGGTTTGCGCATTCACAGTTCTCCGCAAGAATTGATTGGCTCCAATTCTTGGAGTGGTGAATCCG
TTAGCGAGGTGCCGCCGGCTTCCATTCAGGTCGAGGTGGCCCGGCTCCATGCACCGCGACGCAACGCGGG
GAGGCAGACAAGGTATAGGGCGGCGCCTACAATCCATGCCAACCCGTTCCATGTGCTCGCCGAGGCGGCA
TAAATCGCCGTGACGATCAGCGGTCCAATGATCGAAGTTAGGCTGGTAAGAGCCGCGAGCGATCCTTGAA
GCTGTCCCTGATGGTCGTCATCTACCTGCCTGGACAGCATGGCCTGCAACGCGGGCATCCCGATGCCGCC
GGAAGCGAGAAGAATCATAATGGGGAAGGCCATCCAGCCTCGCGTCGCGAACGCCAGCAAGACGTAGCCC
AGCGCGTCGGCCGCCATGCCGGCGATAATGGCCTGCTTCTCGCCGAAACGTTTGGTGGCGGGACCAGTGA
CGAAGGCTTGAGCGAGGGCGTGCAAGATTCCGAATACCGCAAGCGACAGGCCGATCATCGTCGCGCTCCA
GCGAAAGCGGTCCTCGCCGAAAATGACCCAGAGCGCTGCCGGCACCTGTCCTACGAGTTGCATGATAAAG
AAGACAGTCATAAGTGCGGCGACGATAGTCATGCCCCGCGCCCACCGGAAGGAGCTGACTGGGTTGAAGG
CTCTCAAGGGCATCGGTCGACGCTCTCCCTTATGCGACTCCTGCATTAGGAAGCAGCCCAGTAGTAGGTT
GAGGCCGTTGAGCACCGCCGCCGCAAGGAATGGTGCATGCAAGGAGATGGCGCCCAACAGTCCCCCGGCC
ACGGGGCCTGCCACCATACCCACGCCGAAACAAGCGCTCATGAGCCCGAAGTGGCGAGCCCGATCTTCCC
CATCGGTGATGTCGGCGATATAGGCGCCAGCAACCGCACCTGTGGCGCCGGTGATGCCGGCCACGATGCG
TCCGGCGTAGAGGATCGAGATCTCGATCCCGCGAAATTAATACGACTCACTATAGGGAGACCACAACGGT
TTCCCTCTAGTGCCGGCTCCGGAGAGCTCTTTAATTAAGCGGCCGCCCTGCAGGACTCGAGTTCTAGAAA
TAATTTTGTTTAACTTTAAGAAGGAGATATACATATGAAATCTTCTCACCATCACCATCACCATCACCAT
CACCATGGTTCTTCTATGAAAATCGAAGAAGGTAAACTGGTAATCTGGATTAACGGCGATAAAGGCTATA
ACGGTCTCGCTGAAGTCGGTAAGAAATTCGAGAAAGATACCGGAATTAAAGTCACCGTTGAGCATCCGGA
TAAACTGGAAGAGAAATTCCCACAGGTTGCGGCAACTGGCGATGGCCCTGACATTATCTTCTGGGCACAC
GACCGCTTTGGTGGCTACGCTCAATCTGGCCTGTTGGCTGAAATCACCCCGGACAAAGCGTTCCAGGACA
AGCTGTATCCGTTTACCTGGGATGCCGTACGTTACAACGGCAAGCTGATTGCTTACCCGATCGCTGTTGA
AGCGTTATCGCTGATTTATAACAAAGATCTGCTGCCGAACCCGCCAAAAACCTGGGAAGAGATCCCGGCG
CTGGATAAAGAACTGAAAGCGAAAGGTAAGAGCGCGCTGATGTTCAACCTGCAAGAACCGTACTTCACCT
GGCCGCTGATTGCTGCTGACGGGGGTTATGCGTTCAAGTATGAAAACGGCAAGTACGACATTAAAGACGT
GGGCGTGGATAACGCTGGCGCGAAAGCGGGTCTGACCTTCCTGGTTGACCTGATTAAAAACAAACACATG
AATGCAGACACCGATTACTCCATCGCAGAAGCTGCCTTTAATAAAGGCGAAACAGCGATGACCATCAACG
GCCCGTGGGCATGGTCCAACATCGACACCAGCAAAGTGAATTATGGTGTAACGGTACTGCCGACCTTCAA
GGGTCAACCATCCAAACCGTTCGTTGGCGTGCTGAGCGCAGGTATTAACGCCGCCAGTCCGAACAAAGAG
CTGGCAAAAGAGTTCCTCGAAAACTATCTGCTGACTGATGAAGGTCTGGAAGCGGTTAATAAAGACAAAC
CGCTGGGTGCCGTAGCGCTGAAGTCTTACGAGGAAGAGTTGGCGAAAGATCCACGTATTGCCGCCACTAT
GGAAAACGCCCAGAAAGGTGAAATCATGCCGAACATCCCGCAGATGTCCGCTTTCTGGTATGCCGTGCGT
ACTGCGGTGATCAACGCCGCCAGCGGTCGTCAGACTGTCGATGAAGCCCTGAAAGACGCGCAGACTAATT
CGAGCTCGAACAACAACAACAATAACAATAACAACAACCTCGGGATCGAGGAAAACCTGTACTTCCAATC
CAATGCAATGAGCAAACTGGAGAAGTTCACGAACTGTTATTCTCTGTCGAAAACCTTACGTTTTAAGGCC
ATTCCGGTAGGTAAAACGCAAGAAAATATCGACAATAAACGTCTCCTGGTTGAAGATGAAAAGCGTGCCG
AAGATTATAAAGGTGTTAAAAAGCTGCTTGATCGCTATTACCTGTCTTTTATCAACGATGTTCTGCATTC
CATCAAATTGAAAAACTTGAATAATTACATCTCGTTATTTCGCAAAAAAACCCGTACCGAAAAAGAAAAC
AAGGAGCTGGAAAACCTTGAAATTAATCTGCGTAAAGAAATCGCGAAAGCATTTAAAGGTAATGAAGGAT
ATAAATCTCTGTTTAAAAAAGACATTATTGAAACCATCCTGCCTGAGTTCTTGGATGATAAAGATGAAAT
TGCCCTGGTTAATAGCTTTAATGGCTTTACGACTGCATTTACCGGCTTTTTTGATAACCGTGAAAACATG
TTCAGCGAAGAAGCGAAATCGACTTCCATTGCCTTCCGTTGCATTAATGAAAACCTGACCCGCTACATTT
CTAATATGGACATCTTTGAAAAAGTTGATGCCATTTTCGACAAACATGAAGTTCAAGAAATCAAAGAAAA
GATTTTAAACTCCGATTATGATGTTGAAGATTTCTTTGAGGGAGAATTTTTCAATTTTGTTCTCACCCAA
GAGGGTATTGATGTCTATAACGCCATTATCGGAGGATTTGTTACGGAATCAGGCGAAAAGATTAAAGGAC
TGAATGAATACATTAATTTATACAATCAGAAAACCAAACAGAAATTGCCAAAATTCAAACCACTGTATAA
ACAGGTATTAAGCGACCGTGAATCCTTGTCCTTTTATGGCGAAGGCTATACAAGCGATGAAGAGGTGCTC
GAAGTATTCCGTAATACTTTGAACAAAAACTCGGAAATCTTCTCCAGCATTAAAAAACTGGAAAAATTGT
TTAAAAATTTCGATGAATATAGTAGCGCAGGCATCTTCGTCAAAAATGGCCCTGCGATTTCAACCATTTC
TAAAGACATTTTCGGTGAATGGAACGTGATCCGCGATAAATGGAACGCGGAGTATGACGACATTCATCTG
AAAAAAAAAGCCGTTGTTACCGAAAAGTATGAAGATGACCGCCGCAAGAGCTTTAAAAAAATTGGTAGTT
TCTCACTGGAACAGTTACAAGAATATGCAGACGCCGATCTGTCGGTTGTGGAAAAGTTAAAAGAGATTAT
TATCCAGAAAGTCGATGAAATTTATAAAGTGTACGGCTCCAGCGAAAAGCTCTTTGATGCCGACTTTGTT
TTAGAAAAATCGCTGAAAAAAAACGATGCCGTGGTGGCCATCATGAAAGATCTGTTGGATTCGGTCAAAT
CGTTCGAAAACTATATCAAGGCGTTCTTTGGCGAAGGGAAAGAGACCAATCGTGACGAATCGTTCTATGG
CGATTTTGTGTTGGCGTATGATATTCTTCTGAAAGTAGATCACATCTATGATGCTATCCGCAACTACGTG
ACCCAGAAACCGTATTCGAAGGATAAATTTAAGCTGTATTTTCAAAACCCTCAGTTTATGGGTGGCTGGG
GTAAAGATAAAGAAACCGACTACCGCGCGACGATCTTGCGCTATGGCTTTAAGTACTATTTAGCCATCAT
GGATAAAAAGTATGCAAAATGCCTCCAGAAAATCGATAAGGATGATGTCAACGGGAACTACGAAAAAATC
AACTACAAACTCTTGCCTGGCCCGAATAAAATGCTGCCGAAAGTCTTTTTCTCCAAAAAATGGATGGCCT
ATTATAACCCTTCCGAAGATATTCAGAAGATTTACAAGAACGGTACCTTTAAAAAAGGTGACATGTTTAA
TCTGAATGACTGTCACAAGCTTATTGATTTCTTCAAAGATAGTATTTCTCGCTACCCTAAATGGTCAAAC
GCGTACGATTTTAATTTCTCAGAAACAGAGAAATACAAAAATATTGCGGGGTTTTATCGCGAAGTCGAAG
AACAAGGGTATAAGGTGTCGTTCGAATCGGCTTCCAAAAAGGAAGTGGATAAACTTGTTGAAGAAGGCAA
ACTCTATATGTTCCAGATCTACAACAAAGATTTCTCCGACAAGAGCCATGGCACGCCGAACTTACATACC
ATGTACTTTAAATTACTGTTCGATGAAAATAATCATGGTCAGATTCGCTTGAGCGGTGGCGCCGAACTGT
TTATGCGCCGCGCATCATTGAAAAAGGAAGAACTTGTTGTGCACCCAGCAAACAGTCCGATTGCAAACAA
AAATCCGGATAACCCGAAGAAAACTACCACCTTAAGCTATGATGTATATAAAGATAAACGTTTTAGCGAA
GATCAGTATGAACTCCACATTCCGATCGCGATTAACAAATGTCCTAAGAACATCTTTAAAATCAATACCG
AGGTTCGTGTACTGCTCAAACACGACGACAACCCCTATGTTATTGGCATTGACCGCGGCGAACGCAACCT
GCTGTATATTGTCGTTGTGGATGGCAAAGGTAACATTGTTGAACAGTATAGCCTTAATGAAATCATCAAT
AATTTCAACGGCATTCGTATTAAAACGGACTATCATAGCCTGCTGGACAAAAAAGAGAAAGAACGCTTCG
AAGCCCGTCAGAATTGGACCTCTATCGAAAATATCAAGGAACTGAAAGCTGGGTACATTTCTCAAGTGGT
CCACAAGATTTGCGAACTGGTGGAAAAGTATGACGCGGTGATCGCACTGGAGGATCTGAATTCGGGCTTT
AAAAATAGCCGTGTGAAGGTGGAGAAACAGGTTTACCAAAAGTTCGAAAAAATGCTGATTGACAAACTTA
ATTACATGGTGGACAAAAAATCTAATCCATGTGCGACCGGCGGGGCTCTCAAAGGCTATCAGATTACGAA
TAAATTCGAAAGCTTCAAATCCATGTCTACCCAGAACGGATTTATCTTTTACATCCCCGCCTGGCTGACT
TCCAAAATTGATCCGAGTACCGGTTTTGTTAATCTGCTGAAAACCAAATATACGTCGATCGCCGATTCAA
AAAAATTCATTAGCAGCTTCGACCGTATTATGTACGTCCCGGAAGAAGACCTGTTCGAATTCGCCCTTGA
CTATAAAAATTTCTCGCGTACGGATGCCGATTATATCAAAAAATGGAAACTGTACAGCTACGGCAACCGC
ATCCGCATTTTTCGCAACCCAAAGAAGAACAACGTATTTGACTGGGAGGAAGTTTGCTTGACGAGCGCTT
ACAAAGAGCTCTTTAACAAATATGGGATCAATTATCAGCAAGGGGACATCCGTGCGTTGCTGTGTGAGCA
GTCAGATAAAGCGTTCTACAGCTCTTTCATGGCTTTAATGTCGCTGATGTTGCAGATGCGCAATTCGATC
ACTGGCCGCACCGATGTGGATTTCCTGATTAGCCCGGTCAAAAATAGCGATGGCATTTTTTACGATTCAC
GTAACTATGAAGCCCAGGAAAACGCTATTCTGCCGAAGAACGCTGATGCGAACGGCGCGTACAATATTGC
CCGTAAGGTACTGTGGGCAATTGGTCAGTTCAAGAAAGCGGAAGATGAAAAGTTGGATAAGGTCAAAATT
GCGATCTCGAATAAAGAATGGCTGGAATATGCGCAGACCAGCGTGAAACATGGCGGATCACCGAAGAAGA
AACGCAAAGTCGGAGGTAGCCCTAAGAAGAAGCGTAAGGTTGGGGGGTCGCCAAAGAAGAAACGTAAAGT
TGGGGGCTCGCCGAAAAAGAAACGCAAGGTGTGATAACATTGGAAGTGGATAACGGATCCGCGATCGCGG
CGCGCCACCTGGTGGCCGGCCGGTACCACGCGTGCGCGCTGATCCGGCTGCTAACAAAGCCCGAAAGGAA
GCTGAGTTGGCTGCTGCCACCGCTGAGCAATAACTAGCATAACCCCTTGGGGCCTCTAAACGGGTCTTGA
GGGGTTTTTTGCTGAAAGGAGGAACTATATCCGGATATCCACAGGACGGGTGTGGTCGCCATGATCGCGT
AGTCGATAGTGGCTCCAAGTAGCGAAGCGAGCAGGACTGGGCGGCGGCCAAAGCGGTCGGACAGTGCTCC
GAGAACGGGTGCGCATAGAAATTGCATCAACGCATATAGCGCTAGCAGCACGCCATAGTGACTGGCGATG
CTGTCGGAATGGACGATATCCCGCAAGAGGCCCGGCAGTACCGGCATAACCAAGCCTATGCCTACAGCAT
CCAGGGTGACGGTGCCGAGGATGACGATGAGCGCATTGTTAGATTTCATACACGGTGCCTGACTGCGTTA
GCAATTTAACTGTGATAAACTACCGCATTAAAGCTTATCGATGATAAGCTGTCAAACATGAGAATTCTTG
AAGACGAAAGGGCCTCGTGATACGCCTATTTTTATAGGTTAATGTCATGATAATAATGGTTTCTTAGACG
TCAGGTGGCACTTTTCGGGGAAATGTGCGCGGAACCCCTATTTGTTTATTTTTCTAAATACATTCAAATA
TGTATCCGCTCATGAGACAATAACCCTGATAAATGCTTCAATAACATTGAAAAAGGAAGAGTATGAGTAT
TCAACATTTCCGTGTCGCCCTTATTCCCTTTTTTGCGGCATTTTGCCTTCCTGTTTTTGCTCACCCAGAA
ACGCTGGTGAAAGTAAAAGATGCTGAAGATCAGTTGGGTGCACGAGTGGGTTACATCGAACTGGATCTCA
ACAGCGGTAAGATCCTTGAGAGTTTTCGCCCCGAAGAACGTTTTCCAATGATGAGCACTTTTAAAGTTCT
GCTATGTGGCGCGGTATTATCCCGTGTTGACGCCGGGCAAGAGCAACTCGGTCGCCGCATACACTATTCT
CAGAATGACTTGGTTGAGTACTCACCAGTCACAGAAAAGCATCTTACGGATGGCATGACAGTAAGAGAAT
TATGCAGTGCTGCCATAACCATGAGTGATAACACTGCGGCCAACTTACTTCTGACAACGATCGGAGGACC
GAAGGAGCTAACCGCTTTTTTGCACAACATGGGGGATCATGTAACTCGCCTTGATCGTTGGGAACCGGAG
CTGAATGAAGCCATACCAAACGACGAGCGTGACACCACGATGCCTGCAGCAATGGCAACAACGTTGCGCA
AACTATTAACTGGCGAACTACTTACTCTAGCTTCCCGGCAACAATTAATAGACTGGATGGAGGCGGATAA
AGTTGCAGGACCACTTCTGCGCTCGGCCCTTCCGGCTGGCTGGTTTATTGCTGATAAATCTGGAGCCGGT
GAGCGTGGGTCTCGCGGTATCATTGCAGCACTGGGGCCAGATGGTAAGCCCTCCCGTATCGTAGTTATCT
ACACGACGGGGAGTCAGGCAACTATGGATGAACGAAATAGACAGATCGCTGAGATAGGTGCCTCACTGAT
TAAGCATTGGTAACTGTCAGACCAAGTTTACTCATATATACTTTAGATTGATTTAAAACTTCATTTTTAA
TTTAAAAGGATCTAGGTGAAGATCCTTTTTGATAATCTCATGACCAAAATCCCTTAACGTGAGTTTTCGT
TCCACTGAGCGTCAGACCCCGTAGAAAAGATCAAAGGATCTTC
